>Addgene plasmid #42259 | pRK5-mFzd7 | addgene partial sequence | sequence record 61442 | SV40pA-R  5'-GAAATTTGTGATGCTATTGC-3'
TGGCGGCCAAGCTTCTGCAGGTCGACTCTAGAGGATCCCCCGGGAGGAGGACTGTAAGGTCTGACCCTGG
AAATTAACCCATCTGGGCTCCAGTTTGGCCCCAGTGAAAAGAGATTATGGTTTGACCACCACTTGACAAG
GGCACCGCAGGAGGTCCCCCCCATCTTGGCCACAAAGCCTAGGCTACAGACAGAGCGGTATCACCCTCCC
CTCCCAGCCCCCCTTCACTAGAGTGAGAACAACCACTTGCCTTGCAGCAGGGGATTGGACTCACAGCCCT
GGCTCATCTCTGGCGCCTGAAAACCTCACCAGTCTCTCTCTCTGCTGGTCTCAACCTTTCCCTTAGGCCC
TAGCCGGTCCATATCTTTCACAGTTAGCATCGTCCTGCAAGTCTTAGCCAGAAGTCTTTTCGGCCACTGC
CTTTGCCTTTTTTCATCTGGGCCTCCTCTCAAAACCATCTCTCGCCCCAAATCTCTTCTCACCTCCAAAT
AACTTCTCACTTCCAGGTTAAAGCTCAGTGGAGGGGGCAGGTAGCTTACGGAAACAAGCCCCCACCCAGC
AGTTCTCTCCCTACCATGCCTCTCCTCCTGTAAAAGGGTAGAAGAGGCAAGGGTGGGTAAGGACCGGGGC
TCATACCGCAGTTTCCCCCTTGCTGCTGTGGCTGAGTCTGTGGTAGAAGCGACGCCATGACTGCAGGGTC
TTGCCCGACCAGATCCAGAAGCCCGTAGTGATGCCCACGATCATGGTCATCAGGTACTTGATCATGAAGA
CTGTA
