[The description below was written by a language model from this plasmid's Addgene catalogue record.]
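Description:
pRK5-mFzd7 is a mammalian expression plasmid built on the pRK5 backbone that carries the mouse Frizzled 7 (Fzd7, also known as Fz7) coding sequence. It is propagated in standard E. coli cloning strains under ampicillin selection; the record lists the copy number as unknown and does not name the bacterial origin of replication. No mammalian selection marker is listed, so the record gives no indication that the plasmid is designed for anything beyond transient transfection.

The catalogue entry does not state the promoter driving the insert, and no feature table is provided. pRK5-family vectors are generally known for CMV promoter-driven expression. The recommended sequencing primers (an SP6 primer on the 5′ side and a reverse primer in the SV40 polyadenylation signal on the 3′ side) indicate that the insert sits between an SP6 promoter site and an SV40 poly(A) region that would terminate and stabilise the transcript in mammalian cells. No epitope tags, fusion partners, reporters or mutations are recorded, and the cloning method and insert size are not given, so whether the insert is the full-length, unmodified open reading frame cannot be confirmed from the record.

Frizzled 7 is a seven-transmembrane receptor for Wnt ligands. The associated publication concerns redundant roles of Frizzled 2 and Frizzled 7 in convergent extension and in closure of the ventricular septum and palate in mice. The plasmid is therefore suited to expressing mouse Fzd7 in cultured mammalian cells, for example in studies of Wnt/Frizzled signalling or receptor–ligand interactions, although the record does not specify particular assays.
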