Addgene plasmid #42259: pRK5-mFzd7
Depositing lab: Chris Garcia & Jeremy Nathans. Depositing organization: Johns Hopkins University and School of Medicine. Publication: Frizzled 2 and frizzled 7 function redundantly in convergent extension and closure of the ventricular septum and palate: evidence for a network of interacting genes. Yu H, Ye X, Guo N, Nathans J. Development. 2012 Dec 1;139(23):4383-94. doi: 10.1242/dev.083352. Epub 2012 Oct 24. PubMed 23095888.
Backbone
  Vector backbone: pRK5
  Vector type: Mammalian Expression
Growth in bacteria
  Bacterial resistance: Ampicillin, 100 μg/mL
  Growth temperature: 37°C
  Growth strain: DH5alpha
  Copy number: Unknown
Gene/Insert
  Gene/Insert name: Frizzled 7
  Species: M. musculus (mouse)
  Entrez Gene: Fzd7 (a.k.a. Fz7)
  Cloning method: Unknown
  Sequencing primers: 5′ SP6; 3′ SV40pA-R
Terms and licenses: Academic/Nonprofit Terms; Industry Terms: Not Available to Industry
How to cite: pRK5-mFzd7 was a gift from Chris Garcia & Jeremy Nathans (Addgene plasmid # 42259 ; http://n2t.net/addgene:42259 ; RRID:Addgene_42259)
